Addgene plasmid #33182: pDMG9a
Depositing lab: David Bartel. Depositing organization: Whitehead Institute for Biomedical Research. Publication: Weak seed-pairing stability and high target-site abundance decrease the proficiency of lsy-6 and other microRNAs. Garcia DM, Baek D, Shin C, Bell GW, Grimson A, Bartel DP. Nat Struct Mol Biol. 2011 Sep 11;18(10):1139-46. doi: 10.1038/nsmb.2115. PubMed 21909094.
Backbone
  Vector backbone: pIS1
  Backbone manufacturer: Addgene (#12179)
  Backbone size w/o insert (bp): 4085
  Vector type: Mammalian Expression, Luciferase
Growth in bacteria
  Bacterial resistance: Ampicillin, 100 μg/mL
  Growth temperature: 37°C
  Growth strain: DH5alpha
  Copy number: High Copy
Gene/Insert
  Gene/Insert name: T23E1.1 3'UTR
  Species: C. elegans (nematode)
  GenBank ID: NM_067895.3
  Entrez Gene: T23E1.1 (a.k.a. T23E1.1)
  Tag / fusion protein: Luciferase (N terminal on backbone)
  Cloning method: Restriction Enzyme; 5′ cloning site XbaI (not destroyed); 3′ cloning site EagI (not destroyed)
  Sequencing primers: 5′ Luc-F; 3′ EBV Reverse
Terms and licenses: Academic/Nonprofit Terms; Industry Terms: Not Available to Industry
How to cite: pDMG9a was a gift from David Bartel (Addgene plasmid # 33182 ; http://n2t.net/addgene:33182 ; RRID:Addgene_33182)
