[The description below was written by a language model from this plasmid's Addgene catalogue record.]
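Description:
pDMG9a is a mammalian luciferase reporter plasmid built on the pIS1 backbone (about 4.1 kb without insert), carrying the 3′ untranslated region of the C. elegans gene T23E1.1. The UTR fragment was inserted by restriction cloning between XbaI and EagI sites, both of which remain intact. This places it directly downstream of the backbone-encoded luciferase open reading frame, so the reporter mRNA ends in the nematode 3′UTR. The catalogue lists luciferase as an N-terminal "fusion", but because the insert is untranslated sequence, the linkage is at the transcript level and not a protein fusion. The plasmid is maintained in E. coli at high copy number under ampicillin selection. The record does not state which promoter drives the reporter, which luciferase is encoded, which polyadenylation signal is used, or the origin of replication. No feature table is provided to confirm these elements, and the size of the insert is not given.

Constructs of this design are used to test post-transcriptional regulation conferred by a 3′UTR. After transfection into cultured mammalian cells, changes in luciferase output reflect repression or destabilisation acting through sequences in the appended UTR, typically microRNA target sites. The associated study examined why lsy-6 and certain other microRNAs are relatively ineffective at repressing their targets, linking this to weak seed-pairing stability and high target-site abundance. pDMG9a therefore most plausibly served as a reporter for measuring microRNA-mediated repression of the T23E1.1 3′UTR. The record does not specify which microRNA sites the UTR contains or whether this version is wild type or mutated.
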