>Addgene plasmid #33182 | pDMG9a | depositor partial sequence | sequence record 39297 | T23E1.1 3'UTR
AATTGAGATCAAATTGTTCTTTTATATGTATGTACTGAAAACAATAAAGAATTTTTTGAAATTAAAAATT
TAAAGTCTTCACTCACACCCGCCTGGGAACCCCCTCTTCTAGCCCTGAAAACGCCTTAAATTGCACACGG
AGCAAGTAAGGAGTGGATGCCTTGTAGGCTTAGGCTCGGACTTAGGCCTAGGCTCAGGATTAGGTTTAGG
CTTAGGCTTAGACTGGGCGGGGGAAGAGAGCAAAAATAAGTTCCAGAAAATTCAAGAATTAAAAAAAGGA
AATAAGCCTCCTAATTAGGCGAGGAGGCTGGCGAGAGGCGAGTTTTCAATCCATAATATCCGTGTTAAGC
TATTTTTTTTTAATAAACTCTTCGAAAATATCTACTTTCCCTGCACCAGTTTTTCTCTTCCAAAATGTTC
CAAATATGTATTGTTGAGTGGCGTAAGCAAAACAAAGTCAAGTCTCTAGTGAATACAAACACACGCTCTT
CATTTTTTT
