>Addgene plasmid #33182 | pDMG9a | addgene partial sequence | sequence record 41335 | Rluc-F 5'-ccaggattcttttccaatgc-3'
GAATTTGTCAAAGTAAAAGGTCTTCATTTTTCGCAAGAAGATGCACCTGCATGAAATGGGAAAATATATC
AAATCGTTCGTTGAGCGAGTTCTCAAAAATGAACAATAATTCTAGGAGCTCTATACCGGTCTCGATATCA
CTACTAGTGTTCTAGAAATTGAGATCAAATTGTTCTTTTATATGTATGTACTGAAAACAATAAAGAATTT
TTTGAAATTAAAAATTTAAAGTCTTCACTCACACCCGCCTGGGAACCCCCTCTTCTAGCCCTGAAAACGC
CTTAAATTGCACACGGAGCAAGTAAGGAGTGGATGCCTTGTAGGCTTAGGCTCGGACTTAGGCCTAGGCT
CAGGATTAGGTTTAGGCTTAGGCTTAGACTGGGCGGGGGAAGAGAGCAAAAATAAGTTCCAGAAAATTCA
AGAATTAAAAAAAGGAAATAAGCCTCCTAATTAGGCGAGGAGGCTGGCGAGAGGCGAGTTTTCAATCCAT
AATATCCGTGTTAAGCTATTTTTTTTTAATAAACTCTTCGAAAATATCTACTTTCCCTGCACCAGTTTTT
CTCTTCCAAAATGTTCCAAATATGTATTGTTGAGTGGCGTAAGCAAAACAAAGTCAAGTCTCTAGTGAAT
ACAAACACACGCTCTTCATTTTTTTCGGCCGCTTCGAGCAGACATGATAAGATACATTGATGAGTTTGGA
CAAACCACAACTAGAATGCAGTGAAAAAAATGCTTTATTTGTGAAATTTGTGATGCTATTGCTTTATTTG
TAACCATTATAAGCTGCAATAAACAAGTTAACAACAACAATTGCATTCATTTTATGTTTCAGGTTCAGGG
GGAGGTGTGGGAAGGTTTTTTAAAGCAAGTAAAACCTCTACAAATGTGG
